Addgene plasmid #26375: pDEST8_FLAGHA_FUS_HIS
Depositing lab: Thomas Tuschl. Depositing organization: Rockefeller University. Publication: RNA targets of wild-type and mutant FET family proteins. Hoell JI, Larsson E, Runge S, Nusbaum JD, Duggimpudi S, Farazi TA, Hafner M, Borkhardt A, Sander C, Tuschl T. Nat Struct Mol Biol. 2011 Nov 13. doi: 10.1038/nsmb.2163. PubMed 22081015.
Backbone
  Vector backbone: pDEST8
  Backbone manufacturer: Invitrogen
  Backbone size w/o insert (bp): 4749
  Vector type: Insect Expression
Growth in bacteria
  Bacterial resistance: Ampicillin, 100 μg/mL
  Growth temperature: 37°C
  Growth strain: DH5alpha
  Copy number: High Copy
Gene/Insert
  Gene/Insert name: FUS
  Species: H. sapiens (human)
  Mutation: delta 527 (STOP codon)
  Entrez Gene: FUS (a.k.a. ALS6, ETM4, FUS1, HNRNPP2, POMP75, TLS, altFUS)
  Tag / fusion protein: FLAG/HA (N terminal on insert); His (C terminal on insert)
  Cloning method: Gateway Cloning; 5′ cloning site NcoI (destroyed during cloning); 3′ cloning site EcoRV (not destroyed)
  Sequencing primers: 5′ pFASTBACF, Polyhedrin forward; 3′ pFASTBACR
Terms and licenses: Academic/Nonprofit Terms; Industry Terms: Not Available to Industry
How to cite: pDEST8_FLAGHA_FUS_HIS was a gift from Thomas Tuschl (Addgene plasmid # 26375 ; http://n2t.net/addgene:26375 ; RRID:Addgene_26375)
