[The description below was written by a language model from this plasmid's Addgene catalogue record.]
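Description:
pDEST8_FLAGHA_FUS_HIS is an insect-cell expression construct built on the commercial Gateway destination vector pDEST8, a member of the pFastBac family of baculovirus donor plasmids. It is maintained in E. coli as a high-copy plasmid under ampicillin selection. No feature table accompanies the record, so the promoter and other backbone elements are not explicitly listed. The recommended sequencing primers (polyhedrin forward and pFastBac forward and reverse) are consistent with the usual pDEST8 layout. In that layout, the baculoviral polyhedrin promoter drives the insert within a transposable cassette that can be moved into a bacmid to generate recombinant baculovirus.

The insert is human FUS (also known as TLS), an RNA-binding protein of the FET family that is linked to ALS. It was introduced by Gateway recombination. The coding sequence carries a tandem FLAG/HA tag at the N terminus and a His tag at the C terminus. The recorded mutation, deletion of position 527 (the stop codon), removes the native terminator so that translation reads through into the C-terminal His tag. Otherwise the record gives no indication of changes to the FUS coding sequence.

The tags allow affinity purification by anti-FLAG or anti-HA capture and by immobilised metal chromatography, and they also allow immunodetection. The construct is therefore suited to producing recombinant full-length FUS protein in insect cells. The associated study concerns the RNA targets of wild-type and mutant FET proteins, which suggests use of the purified protein in biochemical work such as RNA-binding assays, although the record does not specify the exact application.
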