>Addgene plasmid #26375 | pDEST8_FLAGHA_FUS_HIS | addgene partial sequence | sequence record 32544 | 26375 with SV40pA-R
GCTGCATAAACAAGTTAACAACAACAATTGCATTCATTTTATGTTTCAGGTTCAGGGGGAGGTGTGGGAG
GTTTTTTAAAGCAAGTAAAACCTCTACAAATGTGGTATGGCTGATTATGATCCTCTAGTACTTCTCGACA
AGCTATCACCACTTTGTACAAGAAAGCTGGGTCTAGATATCTCAGTGGTGGTGGTGGTGGTGCTCGAGTG
CGGCCGCATACGGCCTCTCCCTGCGATCCTGTCTGTGCTCACCCCTGGAATCCATCTTGCCAGGGCCAAA
GCCACCTCTGTCCCCACCACCCCGGCCCCCTCGGAAGCCTCCACGGTCCCCGCCGCGGCCCCGGTAGCCG
CCTCGATCATAGCCTCCTCTGCCACCACGACGATCATCCCCGTAGTTACCCCCCATGTGAGAGCCACCTG
GTCCCCCTCCTGGGCCATCTGGTTTAGGGGCCTTACACTGGTTGCATTCATTCCTCCAAGAGAAGTTCAT
ATTCTCACAGGTGGGATTAGGACACTTCCAGTCACCAGCTCGCTGCTGTCCTCCACCGCCACCACCTCCA
CTGGGAAATCCTCCTCGGCCACCACCACCACTGCCACCACCTCCATAGCCTCCACGGCCCATGGGTCCTC
CTCGCCCTCGGCCTCCACGACCATTGCCACCACCCCGATTAAAGTCTGCCCGGCGAGTAGCAAATGAGAC
CTTGATAGGATTTCCGGAGAATTCTTTACCATCAAACCAGTCAATAGCTGCTTTAGCTGAAGGTGGGTCA
TCAAAAGAGACCGTTGCCTCTCCCTTCAGCTTGCCAGTTTCCCTGTCTGTGTACAAATTAATCATGGGCT
GTCCCGTTTTCTTGTTTGTCTTAATAATACCAATCTGCTTGAAGTAATCAGCCACAGACTCAATTGTAAC
ATTCTCACCCAGGCC
