>Addgene plasmid #26375 | pDEST8_FLAGHA_FUS_HIS | addgene partial sequence | sequence record 32545 | 26375 with polyhedrin-fwd
CGTAACAGTTTTGTAATAAAAAAACCTATAAATATTCCGGATTATTCATACCGTCCCACCATCGGGCGCG
GATCATCACAAGTTTGTACAAAAAAGCAGGCTCCACCATGAATCCCATGGACTACAAGGACGACGATGAC
AAGTACCCTTATGACGTGCCCGATTACGCTGGATCCGAATTCGAGCTCCGTCGACCCATGGCCTCAAACG
ATTATACCCAACAAGCAACCCAAAGCTATGGGGCCTACCCCACCCAGCCCGGGCAGGGCTATTCCCAGCA
GAGCAGTCAGCCCTACGGACAGCAGAGTTACAGTGGTTATAGCCAGTCCACGGACACTTCAGGATATGGC
CAGAGCAGCTATTCTTCTTATGGCCAGAGCCAGAACACAGGCTATGGAACTCAGTCAACTCCCCAGGGAT
ATGGCTCGACTGGCGGCTATGGCAGTAGCCAGAGCTCCCAATCGTCTTACGGGCAGCAGTCCTCCTACCC
TGGCTATGGCCAGCAGCCAGCTCCCAGCAGCACCTCGGGAAGTTACGGTAGCAGTTCTCAGAGCAGCAGC
TATGGGCAGCCCCAGAGTGGGAGCTACAGCCAGCAGCCTAGCTATGGTGGACAGCAGCAAAGCTATGGAC
AGCAGCAAAGCTATAATCCCCCTCAGGGCTATGGACAGCAGAACCAGTACAACAGCAGCAGTGGTGGTGG
AGGTGGAGGTGGAGGTGGAGGTAACTATGGCCAAGATCAATCCTCCATGAGTAGTGGTGGTGGCAGTGGT
GGCGGTTATGGCAATCAAGACCAGAGTGGTGGAGGTGGCAGCGGTGGCTATGGACAGCAGGACCGTGGAG
GCCGCGGCAGGGGTGGCAGTGGTGGCGGCGGCGGCGGCGGCGGTGGTGGTTACACCGCAGCAGTGGTGGC
TATGAACCCAGAGGTCGTG
